>Addgene plasmid #228094 | PgadX-CFP--PrecA-YFP | addgene full sequence | sequence record 452435 | Addgene NGS Result
TTGAGTTGTGGGTATCTGTAAATTCTGCTAGACCTTTGCTGGAAAACTTGTAAATTCTGCTAGACCCTCT
GTAAATTCCGCTAGACCTTTGTGTGTTTTTTTTGTTTATATTCAAGTGGTTATAATTTATAGAATAAAGA
AAGAATAAAAAAAGATAAAAAGAATAGATCCCAGCCCTGTGTATAACTCACTACTTTAGTCAGTTCCGCA
GTATTACAAAAGGATGTCGCAAACGCTGTTTGCTCCTCTACAAAACAGACCTTAAAACCCTAAAGGCTTA
AGTAGCACCCTCGCAAGCTCGGGCAAATCGCTGAATATTCCTTTTGTCTCCGACCATCAGGCACCTGAGT
CGCTGTCTTTTTCGTGACATTCAGTTCGCTGCGCTCACGGCTCTGGCAGTGAATGGGGGTAAATGGCACT
ACAGGCGCCTTTTATGGATTCATGCAAGGAAACTACCCATAATACAAGAAAAGCCCGTCACGGGCTTCTC
AGGGCGTTTTATGGCGGGTCTGCTATGTGGTGCTATCTGACTTTTTGCTGTTCAGCAGTTCCTGCCCTCT
GATTTTCCAGTCTGACCACTTCGGATTATCCCGTGACAGGTCATTCAGACTGGCTAATGCACCCAGTAAG
GCAGCGGTATCATCAACAGGCTTACCCGTCTTACTGTCCCTAGTGCTTGGATTCTCACCAATAAAAAACG
CCCGGCGGCAACCGAGCGTTCTGAACAAATCCAGATGGAGTTCTGAGGTCATTACTGGATCTATCAACAG
GAGTCCAAGCGAGCTCTCGAACCCCAGAGTCCCGCTCAGAAGAACTCGTCAAGAAGGCGATAGAAGGCGA
TGCGCTGCGAATCGGGAGCGGCGATACCGTAAAGCACGAGGAAGCGGTCAGCCCATTCGCCGCCAAGCTC
TTCAGCAATATCACGGGTAGCCAACGCTATGTCCTGATAGCGGTCCGCCACACCCAGCCGGCCACAGTCG
ATGAATCCAGAAAAGCGGCCATTTTCCACCATGATATTCGGCAAGCAGGCATCGCCATGGGTCACGACGA
GATCCTCGCCGTCGGGCATGCGCGCCTTGAGCCTGGCGAACAGTTCGGCTGGCGCGAGCCCCTGATGCTC
TTCGTCCAGATCATCCTGATCGACAAGACCGGCTTCCATCCGAGTACGTGCTCGCTCGATGCGATGTTTC
GCTTGGTGGTCGAATGGGCAGGTAGCCGGATCAAGCGTATGCAGCCGCCGCATTGCATCAGCCATGATGG
ATACTTTCTCGGCAGGAGCAAGGTGAGATGACAGGAGATCCTGCCCCGGCACTTCGCCCAATAGCAGCCA
GTCCCTTCCCGCTTCAGTGACAACGTCGAGCACAGCTGCGCAAGGAACGCCCGTCGTGGCCAGCCACGAT
AGCCGCGCTGCCTCGTCCTGCAGTTCATTCAGGGCACCGGACAGGTCGGTCTTGACAAAAAGAACCGGGC
GCCCCTGCGCTGACAGCCGGAACACGGCGGCATCAGAGCAGCCGATTGTCTGTTGTGCCCAGTCATAGCC
GAATAGCCTCTCCACCCAAGCGGCCGGAGAACCTGCGTGCAATCCATCTTGTTCAATCATGCGAAACGAT
CCTCATCCTGTCTCTTGATCAGATCTTGATCCCCTGCGCCATCAGATCCTTGGCGGCAAGAAAGCCATCC
AGTTTACTTTGCAGGGCTTCCCAACCTTACCAGAGGGCGCCCCAGCTGGCAATTCCGACGTCTAAGAAAC
CATTATTATCATGACATTAACCTATAAAAATAGGCGTATCACGAGGCCCTTTCGTCTTCACCTCGATGGA
TCCTGCTGGAAGACTACAAAGCCTCCCTGAAATATCTCAGCGATCACCCGAAACTGCAGGGTATTGCCCA
GCAGAACAGCTTTAAACACACCTGATAACATAACGTTGTAAAAACCGAATGCCCAGCCTTTAAAAAAACA
GCTGGGCATTCGGTTGCTTATTAATCGCAATAATATATTGGCTGTCTATTCATCGTGTTGATAAGATATA
TGTTATATGAATGTTTATTAAATGTAGCGATTACCTTTAATGTCACGAAAAGGGATTATTTGCTTACTAT
TAATTTCCCTGTGTTCTTAAACACGTTTTTGTATTATAAATCCAGTCATCCTGCCCGTAGAACATCACAC
ATTATCATCCTGTTCTCCCGCTTCGTTTAAATTTATTTATCAATCAATTTGACTTAAGAGGGCGGCGTGC
TACATTAATAAACAGTAATATGTTTATGTAATATTAAGTCAACTATGCAATCACTACATGGGAATTGTCT
AATTGCGTATGCAAGACATAAATATATTCTCACCATGGTTAATGGTGAATATCGCTATTTTAATGGCGGT
GACCTCTCGAGAGATCCTCTAGATTTAAGAAGGAGATATACATATGACTAGCAAAAGAAGCAAAGGTGAA
GAACTGTTCACTGGTGTTGTTCCAATTCTGGTTGAACTGGATGGTGATGTTAATGGTCACAAATTTTCTG
TCTCTGGTGAGGGTGAAGGTGATGCAACCTACGGTAAACTGACCCTGAAATTTATTTGCACTACTGGTAA
ACTGCCTGTTCCGTGGCCAACCCTGGTCACTACTCTGACTTGGGGTGTTCAATGCTTTGCTCGTTACCCA
GATCACATGAAACAGCATGACTTTTTCAAGTCTGCCATGCCGGAAGGTTATGTTCAGGAACGTACTATCT
TTTTCAAAGATGACGGTAACTACAAGACCCGTGCTGAAGTCAAGTTTGAAGGTGATACCCTGGTTAATCG
TATCGAGCTGAAAGGTATTGATTTTAAAGAAGATGGTAACATTCTGGGTCACAAACTGGAATACAACGCT
ATTTCTGATAATGTATACATCACTGCTGACAAACAAAAGAATGGTATCAAAGCTAATTTCAAAATTCGTC
ACAACATTGAAGATGGTAGCGTTCAACTGGCAGACCATTATCAACAAAATACTCCAATTGGCGATGGCCC
TGTCCTGCTGCCAGACAACCATTACCTGTCCACCCAATCTCGTCTGTCTAAAGATCCGAACGAAAAGCGC
GATCACATGGTCCTGCTGGAGTTTGTAACCGCTGCTGGTATTACCCTGGGCATGGATGAACTGTATAAAT
AAATGTCCAGACCTGCAGGCATGCAAGCTCTAGAGGCATCAAATAAAACGAAAGGCTCAGTCGAAAGACT
GGGCCTTTCGTTTTATCTGTTGTTTGTCGGTGAACGCTCTCCTGAGTAGGACAAATCCGCCGCCCTAGAC
CTAGGGTACGGGTTTTGCTGCCCGCAAACGGGCTGTTCTGGTGTTGCTAGTTTGTTATCAGAATCGCAGA
TCCGGCTTCAGCCGGTTTGCCGGCTGAAAGCGCTATTTCTTCCAGAATTGCCATGATTTTTTCCCCACGG
GAGGCGTCACTGGCTCCCGTGTTGTCGGCAGCTGAGAGCGTTCACCGACAAACAACAGATAAAACGAAAG
GCCCAGTCTTTCGACTGAGCCTTTCGTTTTATTTGATGCCTCTAGAGCTTGCATGCCTGCAGGTCTGGAC
ATTTATTTGTATAGTTCATCCATGCCATGTGTAATCCCAGCAGCTGTTACAAACTCAAGAAGGACCATGT
GGTCTCTCTTTTCGTTGGGATCTTTCGAAAGGGCAGATTGATAGGACAGGTAATGGTTGTCTGGTAAAAG
GACAGGGCCATCGCCAATTGGAGTATTTTGTTGATAATGGTCTGCTAGTTGAACGCTTCCATCTTCAATG
TTGTGTCTAATTTTGAAGTTAACTTTGATTCCATTCTTTTGTTTGTCTGCCATGATGTATACATTGTGTG
AGTTATAGTTGTATTCCAATTTGTGTCCAAGAATGTTTCCATCTTCTTTAAAATCAATACCTTTTAACTC
GATTCTATTAACAAGGGTATCACCTTCAAACTTGACTTCAGCACGTGTCTTGTAGTTCCCGTCATCTTTG
AAAAATATAGTTCTTTCCTGTACATAACCTTCGGGCATGGCACTCTTGAAAAAGTCATGCTGTTTCATAT
GATCTGGGTATCTCGCAAAGCATTGAAGACCATAACCGAAAGTAGTGACAAGTGTTGGCCATGGAACAGG
TAGTTTTCCAGTAGTGCAAATAAATTTAAGGGTAAGTTTTCCGTATGTTGCATCACCTTCACCCTCTCCA
CTGACAGAAAATTTGTGCCCATTAACATCACCATCTAATTCAACAAGAATTGGGACAACTCCAGTGAAAA
GTTCTTCTCCTTTACTCATATGTATATCTCCTTCTTAAATCTAGAGGATCTCTCGAGCGCATGATGGAGC
CTTTACCAAATTGTTTCTCAATCTGGCCCAGTGCTGCCGCCAACGCTTTCTGTTTGTTTTCGTCGATAGC
CATTTTTACTCCTGTCATGCCGGGTAATACCGGATAGTCAATATGTTCTGTTGAAGCAATTATACTGTAT
GCTCATACAGTATCAAGTGTTTTGTAGAAATTGTTGCCACAAGGTCTGCAAGGATCCATCGAGGTGTTGA
TTCGATAAGCAGCATCGCCTGTTTCAGGCTGTCTATGTGTGACTGTTGAGCTGTAACAAGTTGTCTCAGG
TGTTCAATTTCATGTTCTAGTTGCTTTGTTTTACTGGTTTCACCTGTTCTATTAGGTGTTACATGCTGTT
CATCTGTTACATTGTCGATCTGTTCATGGTGAACAGCTTTGAATGCACCAAAAACTCGTAAAAGCTCTGA
TGTATCTATCTTTTTTACACCGTTTTCATCTGTGCATATGGACAGTTTTCCCTTTGATATGTAACGGTGA
ACAGTTGTTCTACTTTTGTTTGTTAGTCTTGATGCTTCACTGATAGATACAAGAGCCATAAGAACCTCAG
ATCCTTCCGTATTTAGCCAGTATGTTCTCTAGTGTGGTTCGTTGTTTTTGCGTGAGCCATGAGAACGAAC
CATTGAGATCATACTTACTTTGCATGTCACTCAAAAATTTTGCCTCAAAACTGGTGAGCTGAATTTTTGC
AGTTAAAGCATCGTGTAGTGTTTTTCTTAGTCCGTTATGTAGGTAGGAATCTGATGTAATGGTTGTTGGT
ATTTTGTCACCATTCATTTTTATCTGGTTGTTCTCAAGTTCGGTTACGAGATCCATTTGTCTATCTAGTT
CAACTTGGAAAATCAACGTATCAGTCGGGCGGCCTCGCTTATCAACCACCAATTTCATATTGCTGTAAGT
GTTTAAATCTTTACTTATTGGTTTCAAAACCCATTGGTTAAGCCTTTTAAACTCATGGTAGTTATTTTCA
AGCATTAACATGAACTTAAATTCATCAAGGCTAATCTCTATATTTGCCTTGTGAGTTTTCTTTTGTGTTA
GTTCTTTTAATAACCACTCATAAATCCTCATAGAGTATTTGTTTTCAAAAGACTTAACATGTTCCAGATT
ATATTTTATGAATTTTTTTAACTGGAAAAGATAAGGCAATATCTCTTCACTAAAAACTAATTCTAATTTT
TCGCTTGAGAACTTGGCATAGTTTGTCCACTGGAAAATCTCAAAGCCTTTAACCAAAGGATTCCTGATTT
CCACAGTTCTCGTCATCAGCTCTCTGGTTGCTTTAGCTAATACACCATAAGCATTTTCCCTACTGATGTT
CATCATCTGAGCGTATTGGTTATAAGTGAACGATACCGTCCGTTCTTTCCTTGTAGGGTTTTCAATCGTG
GGGTTGAGTAGTGCCACACAGCATAAAATTAGCTTGGTTTCATGCTCCGTTAAGTCATAGCGACTAATCG
CTAGTTCATTTGCTTTGAAAACAACTAATTCAGACATACATCTCAATTGGTCTAGGTGATTTTAATCACT
ATACCAATTGAGATGGGCTAGTCAATGATAATTACTAGTCCTTTTCCT
Features (pLannotate 1.2.2; 15 found; start..end, strand, type, name):
    681..775     -  terminator     lambda t0 terminator: transcription terminator from phage lambda
    809..1600    -  CDS            neo: KKA2_KLEPN - Also known as kan, nptII. Experimental evidence at protein level: Swiss-Prot protein existence level 1. Resistance to kanamycin, neomycin, paromomycin, ribostamycin, butirosin and gentamicin B. From Klebsiella pneumoniae.
   1632..1751    -  CDS            tnpA (fragment): TN5P_ECOLX - Also known as tnp. Experimental evidence at protein level: Swiss-Prot protein existence level 1. Mediates transposition of transposon Tn5 by a 'cut and paste' mechanism. First, the monomeric transposase binds the 19 bp inverted DNA repeats flanking the transposon. Then, dimerization of the DNA- bound transposase creates a synaptic DNA complex. After nicking of the first DNA strand, excision of the transposon proceeds through a series of intermediates. The transposase then mediates the insertion of the transposon at a new site by strand transfer. The activity of the wild- type tran
   1820..1912    +  CDS            gadA (fragment): DCEA_ECOL6 - Also known as gadS. Experimental evidence at protein level: Swiss-Prot protein existence level 1. Converts glutamate to gamma-aminobutyrate (GABA), consuming one intracellular proton in the reaction. The gad system helps to maintain a near-neutral intracellular pH when cells are exposed to extremely acidic conditions. The ability to survive transit through the acidic conditions of the stomach is essential for successful colonization of the mammalian host by commensal and pathogenic bacteria (By similarity). From Escherichia coli O6:H1 (strain CFT073 / ATCC 700928 / UPEC).
   2285..2386    +  CDS            gadX (fragment): GADX_ECOLI - Also known as yhiX. Experimental evidence at protein level: Swiss-Prot protein existence level 1. Positively regulates the expression of about fifteen genes involved in acid resistance such as gadA, gadB and gadC. Depending on the conditions (growth phase and medium), can repress gadW. From Escherichia coli (strain K12).
   2439..3149    +  CDS            mCerulean: mCerulean is a basic (constitutively fluorescent) cyan fluorescent protein published in 2005, derived from Aequorea victoria. It is reported to be a very rapidly-maturing monomer.
   3160..3179    +  misc_feature   MCS (fragment): pUC18/19 multiple cloning site
   3190..3276    +  terminator     rrnB T1 terminator: Escherichia coli rrnB; transcription terminator T1 from the E. coli rrnB gene
   3464..3535    -  terminator     rrnB T1 terminator: transcription terminator T1 from the E. coli rrnB gene
   3546..3565    -  misc_feature   MCS (fragment): pUC18/19 multiple cloning site
   3576..4289    -  CDS            11: 11 is a basic (constitutively fluorescent) green fluorescent protein published in 1996, derived from Aequorea victoria.
   4327..4413    -  CDS            RecA (fragment): DNA repair protein from E. coli; recA
   4429..4474    -  promoter       recA (ΔLexA) promoter (fragment): constitutively active E. coli recA promoter lacking the LexA binding site (Brent and Ptashne, 1981)
   4897..5847    -  CDS            Rep101: RepA protein needed for replication with the pSC101 origin; rep101
   5895..189     -  rep_origin     pSC101 ori (across the origin): low-copy replication origin that requires the Rep101 protein
