[The description below was written by a language model from this plasmid's Addgene catalogue record and pLannotate feature annotations shown in this document.]
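Description:
PgadX-CFP--PrecA-YFP is a low-copy bacterial dual-reporter plasmid built on the UA_66 backbone from the Zaslaver E. coli promoter collection, which also supplied the two promoter regions. It replicates through the pSC101 origin together with its cognate Rep101 (RepA) initiator protein, which accounts for the low copy number. Selection is by kanamycin through a neo/nptII gene, which is followed by a lambda t0 terminator. A short Tn5 transposase fragment next to the marker is a remnant of the resistance cassette's origin.

The payload, assembled by Gibson cloning, consists of two transcriptional reporter units arranged tail to tail. On the forward strand, an E. coli genomic segment spanning the end of gadA and the start of gadX carries the gadX promoter and drives a cyan fluorescent protein, annotated as mCerulean. This unit ends in an rrnB T1 terminator. On the opposite strand, the recA promoter region, along with the first part of the recA coding sequence, drives an Aequorea-derived fluorescent protein that the catalogue identifies as YFP, although the automated annotation labels it as a GFP variant. It is closed by its own rrnB T1 terminator. The annotation tool's best match for the promoter is a fragment of a LexA-site-deleted recA promoter, so the record does not settle whether the LexA operator is present.

The convergent, separately terminated layout lets acid-resistance (gadX) and DNA-damage/SOS-associated (recA) promoter activity be read out at the same time in individual cells. This fits the associated study relating single-cell gene expression dynamics to antibiotic survival. The sequenced record is 5,928 nt, somewhat shorter than the 6,289 bp listed in the catalogue.
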