Addgene plasmid #228094: PgadX-CFP--PrecA-YFP
Purpose: gadX promoter driving expression of CFP reporter and recA promoter driving expression of YFP reporter
Depositing lab: Mary Dunlop. Depositing organization: Boston University Main Campus. Publication: Evaluating the predictive power of combined gene expression dynamics from single cells on antibiotic survival. Alnahhas RN, Andreani V, Dunlop MJ. mSystems. 2025 May 20:e0158824. doi: 10.1128/msystems.01588-24. PubMed 40391890.
Backbone
  Vector backbone: UA_66
  Backbone manufacturer: Zaslaver Collection
  Backbone size w/o insert (bp): 3000
  Total vector size (bp): 6289
  Vector type: Bacterial Expression
Growth in bacteria
  Bacterial resistance: Kanamycin, 50 μg/mL
  Growth temperature: 37°C
  Growth strain: DH5alpha
  Copy number: Low Copy
Gene/Insert
  Gene/Insert name: CFP & YFP
  Species: Synthetic
  Promoter: gadX & recA
  Cloning method: Gibson Cloning
  Sequencing primers: 5′ GGCAATTCCGACGTCTAAGA; 3′ GAACACCTGAGACAACTTGT
Resource information
  A portion of this plasmid was derived from a plasmid made by: Backbone and promoters from Zaslaver 2006 paper collection
Terms and licenses: Academic/Nonprofit Terms; Industry Terms: Not Available to Industry
How to cite: PgadX-CFP--PrecA-YFP was a gift from Mary Dunlop (Addgene plasmid # 228094 ; http://n2t.net/addgene:228094 ; RRID:Addgene_228094)
